Addgene plasmid #163968: Sticky-353e-3X
Purpose: (Empty Backbone) DNA fragment production for dinucleosome preparation
Depositing lab: Curt Davey. Depositing organization: Nanyang Technological University (NTU). Publication: Engineering nucleosomes for generating diverse chromatin assemblies. Adhireksan Z, Sharma D, Lee PL, Bao Q, Padavattan S, Shum WK, Davey GE, Davey CA. Nucleic Acids Res. 2021 Feb 15. pii: 6137298. doi: 10.1093/nar/gkab070. PubMed 33590100.
Backbone
  Vector backbone: pUC19
  Backbone manufacturer: Genscript
  Backbone size (bp): 2710
  Modifications to backbone: Cloned into the HindIII and EcoRI sites of the pUC19 vector
  Vector type: Bacterial vector for DNA production
Growth in bacteria
  Bacterial resistance: Ampicillin, 100 μg/mL
  Growth temperature: 37°C
  Growth strain: DH5alpha
  Copy number: High Copy
Gene/Insert
  Cloning method: Restriction Enzyme
  Sequencing primers: 5′ M13 fwd; 3′ M13 rev
Terms and licenses: Academic/Nonprofit Terms; Industry Terms: Not Available to Industry
Depositor comments: Please cite the following article in any publications where this construct is utilized: doi: 10.1093/nar/gkab070 Z. Adhireksan, D. Sharma, P.L. Lee, Q. Bao, S. Padavattan, W.K. Shum, G.E. Davey & C.A. Davey. (2021). Engineering Nucleosomes for Generating Diverse Chromatin Assemblies. Nucleic Acids Res.
How to cite: Sticky-353e-3X was a gift from Curt Davey (Addgene plasmid # 163968 ; http://n2t.net/addgene:163968 ; RRID:Addgene_163968)
