[The description below was written by a language model from this plasmid's Addgene catalogue record and pLannotate feature annotations shown in this document.]
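Description:
Sticky-353e-3X is a pUC19-derived bacterial plasmid whose job is simply to amplify a defined DNA fragment in E. coli, so that the fragment can be recovered and used to assemble dinucleosomes. The repository lists it as a bacterial vector for DNA production. Although it is categorised as an empty backbone, the record states that material was cloned between the HindIII and EcoRI sites of pUC19. The sequenced plasmid is 3,706 nt against a stated backbone of 2,710 bp, which leaves about 1 kb of non-vector DNA. The record does not describe this insert. The name hints at three copies of a roughly 353 bp fragment with cohesive ("sticky") ends, which would fit that size difference, but this is an inference rather than a recorded fact.

The annotated features are all standard pUC19 components. A high-copy ColE1/pUC origin drives replication, and the bla gene with its own promoter provides ampicillin selection. Flanking the cloning region are the lac promoter, lac operator and CAP binding site on one side and a lacZα fragment on the other. lacZα is annotated only as a fragment, consistent with disruption of the polylinker by the insert. Short lacI, rop and bom fragments are residual backbone matches with no expected function. No feature is annotated across the roughly 1 kb region after the lacZα fragment, where the insert presumably lies. M13 forward and reverse primer sites allow sequencing across it.

The associated work concerns engineering nucleosomes to build diverse chromatin assemblies. In that context, the plasmid serves as a high-yield source of DNA for nucleosome reconstitution, not as an expression construct.
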