Features (pLannotate 1.2.2; 10 found; start..end, strand, type, name):
    146..162     -  protein_bind   lac operator: The lac repressor binds to the lac operator to inhibit transcription in E. coli. This inhibition can be relieved by adding lactose or isopropyl-β-D-thiogalactopyranoside (IPTG). lac repressor encoded by lacI
    170..200     -  promoter       lac promoter: promoter for the E. coli lac operon
    215..236     -  protein_bind   CAP binding site: CAP binding activates transcription in the presence of cAMP. E. coli catabolite activator protein
    249..341     -  CDS            lacI (fragment): lac repressor; lacI; The lac repressor binds to the lac operator to inhibit transcription in E. coli. This inhibition can be relieved by adding lactose or isopropyl-β-D-thiogalactopyranoside (IPTG).
    524..1112    -  rep_origin     ori: high-copy-number ColE1/pMB1/pBR322/pUC origin of replication
   1283..2143    -  CDS            AmpR: β-lactamase; bla; confers resistance to ampicillin, carbenicillin, and related antibiotics
   2144..2248    -  promoter       AmpR promoter: bla
   2343..2378    +  CDS            rop (fragment): Rop protein, which maintains plasmids at low copy number; rop
   2480..2579    +  misc_feature   bom (fragment): basis of mobility region from pBR322
   2585..2742    -  CDS            lacZα (fragment): LacZα fragment of β-galactosidase; lacZ fragment
>Addgene plasmid #163968 | Sticky-353e-3X | addgene full sequence | sequence record 331122 | Addgene NGS Result
CGCGGTAGACAGCGCGTACGTGCGTTTAAGCGGTGCTAGAGCTGTCTACGACCAATTGAGCGGCCTCGGC
ACCGGGATGCGTTTTTTTTTTCGCAGCGGTACCAAGCTTGGCGTAATCATGGTCATAGCTGTTTCCTGTG
TGAAATTGTTATCCGCTCACAATTCCACACAACATACGAGCCGGAAGCATAAAGTGTAAAGCCTGGGGTG
CCTAATGAGTGAGCTAACTCACATTAATTGCGTTGCGCTCACTGCCCGCTTTCCAGTCGGGAAACCTGTC
GTGCCAGCTGCATTAATGAATCGGCCAACGCGCGGGGAGAGGCGGTTTGCGTATTGGGCGCTCTTCCGCT
TCCTCGCTCACTGACTCGCTGCGCTCGGTCGTTCGGCTGCGGCGAGCGGTATCAGCTCACTCAAAGGCGG
TAATACGGTTATCCACAGAATCAGGGGATAACGCAGGAAAGAACATGTGAGCAAAAGGCCAGCAAAAGGC
CAGGAACCGTAAAAAGGCCGCGTTGCTGGCGTTTTTCCATAGGCTCCGCCCCCCTGACGAGCATCACAAA
AATCGACGCTCAAGTCAGAGGTGGCGAAACCCGACAGGACTATAAAGATACCAGGCGTTTCCCCCTGGAA
GCTCCCTCGTGCGCTCTCCTGTTCCGACCCTGCCGCTTACCGGATACCTGTCCGCCTTTCTCCCTTCGGG
AAGCGTGGCGCTTTCTCATAGCTCACGCTGTAGGTATCTCAGTTCGGTGTAGGTCGTTCGCTCCAAGCTG
GGCTGTGTGCACGAACCCCCCGTTCAGCCCGACCGCTGCGCCTTATCCGGTAACTATCGTCTTGAGTCCA
ACCCGGTAAGACACGACTTATCGCCACTGGCAGCAGCCACTGGTAACAGGATTAGCAGAGCGAGGTATGT
AGGCGGTGCTACAGAGTTCTTGAAGTGGTGGCCTAACTACGGCTACACTAGAAGAACAGTATTTGGTATC
TGCGCTCTGCTGAAGCCAGTTACCTTCGGAAAAAGAGTTGGTAGCTCTTGATCCGGCAAACAAACCACCG
CTGGTAGCGGTGGTTTTTTTGTTTGCAAGCAGCAGATTACGCGCAGAAAAAAAGGATCTCAAGAAGATCC
TTTGATCTTTTCTACGGGGTCTGACGCTCAGTGGAACGAAAACTCACGTTAAGGGATTTTGGTCATGAGA
TTATCAAAAAGGATCTTCACCTAGATCCTTTTAAATTAAAAATGAAGTTTTAAATCAATCTAAAGTATAT
ATGAGTAAACTTGGTCTGACAGTTACCAATGCTTAATCAGTGAGGCACCTATCTCAGCGATCTGTCTATT
TCGTTCATCCATAGTTGCCTGACTCCCCGTCGTGTAGATAACTACGATACGGGAGGGCTTACCATCTGGC
CCCAGTGCTGCAATGATACCGCGAGACCCACGCTCACCGGCTCCAGATTTATCAGCAATAAACCAGCCAG
CCGGAAGGGCCGAGCGCAGAAGTGGTCCTGCAACTTTATCCGCCTCCATCCAGTCTATTAATTGTTGCCG
GGAAGCTAGAGTAAGTAGTTCGCCAGTTAATAGTTTGCGCAACGTTGTTGCCATTGCTACAGGCATCGTG
GTGTCACGCTCGTCGTTTGGTATGGCTTCATTCAGCTCCGGTTCCCAACGATCAAGGCGAGTTACATGAT
CCCCCATGTTGTGCAAAAAAGCGGTTAGCTCCTTCGGTCCTCCGATCGTTGTCAGAAGTAAGTTGGCCGC
AGTGTTATCACTCATGGTTATGGCAGCACTGCATAATTCTCTTACTGTCATGCCATCCGTAAGATGCTTT
TCTGTGACTGGTGAGTACTCAACCAAGTCATTCTGAGAATAGTGTATGCGGCGACCGAGTTGCTCTTGCC
CGGCGTCAATACGGGATAATACCGCGCCACATAGCAGAACTTTAAAAGTGCTCATCATTGGAAAACGTTC
TTCGGGGCGAAAACTCTCAAGGATCTTACCGCTGTTGAGATCCAGTTCGATGTAACCCACTCGTGCACCC
AACTGATCTTCAGCATCTTTTACTTTCACCAGCGTTTCTGGGTGAGCAAAAACAGGAAGGCAAAATGCCG
CAAAAAAGGGAATAAGGGCGACACGGAAATGTTGAATACTCATACTCTTCCTTTTTCAATATTATTGAAG
CATTTATCAGGGTTATTGTCTCATGAGCGGATACATATTTGAATGTATTTAGAAAAATAAACAAATAGGG
GTTCCGCGCACATTTCCCCGAAAAGTGCCACCTGACGTCTAAGAAACCATTATTATCATGACATTAACCT
ATAAAAATAGGCGTATCACGAGGCCCTTTCGTCTCGCGCGTTTCGGTGATGACGGTGAAAACCTCTGACA
CATGCAGCTCCCGGAGACGGTCACAGCTTGTCTGTAAGCGGATGCCGGGAGCAGACAAGCCCGTCAGGGC
GCGTCAGCGGGTGTTGGCGGGTGTCGGGGCTGGCTTAACTATGCGGCATCAGAGCAGATTGTACTGAGAG
TGCACCATATGCGGTGTGAAATACCGCACAGATGCGTAAGGAGAAAATACCGCATCAGGCGCCATTCGCC
ATTCAGGCTGCGCAACTGTTGGGAAGGGCGATCGGTGCGGGCCTCTTCGCTATTACGCCAGCTGGCGAAA
GGGGGATGTGCTGCAAGGCGATTAAGTTGGGTAACGCCAGGGTTTTCCCAGTCACGACGTTGTAAAACGA
CGGCCAGTGAATTCGGTACCGCTGCGTTTTTTTTTTCATGTGCCGGTCTCACACGTGCCTGGAGACTAGT
AAGCGCTTCTAGTGGCGGTTAAAACGCGGTAGACAGCGCGTACGTGCGTTTAAGCGGTGCTAGAGCTGTC
TACGACCAATTGAGCGGCCTCGGCACCGGGATGCGATTTTTTTTTTCATACTCGAGCATGCATTTTTTTT
TTCATGTGCCGGTCTCACACGTGCCTGGAGACTAGTAAGCGCTTCTAGTGGCGGTTAAAACGCGGTAGAC
AGCGCGTACGTGCGTTTAAGCGGTGCTAGAGCTGTCTACGACCAATTGAGCGGCCTCGGCACCGGGATGC
GTTTTTTTTTTCGCAGCGGTACCGCTGCGTTTTTTTTTTCATGTGCCGGTCTCACACGTGCCTGGAGACT
AGTAAGCGCTTCTAGTGGCGGTTAAAACGCGGTAGACAGCGCGTACGTGCGTTTAAGCGGTGCTAGAGCT
GTCTACGACCAATTGAGCGGCCTCGGCACCGGGATGCGATTTTTTTTTTCATACTCGAGCATGCATTTTT
TTTTTCATGTGCCGGTCTCACACGTGCCTGGAGACTAGTAAGCGCTTCTAGTGGCGGTTAAAACGCGGTA
GACAGCGCGTACGTGCGTTTAAGCGGTGCTAGAGCTGTCTACGACCAATTGAGCGGCCTCGGCACCGGGA
TGCGTTTTTTTTTTCGCAGCGGTACCGCTGCGTTTTTTTTTTCATGTGCCGGTCTCACACGTGCCTGGAG
ACTAGTAAGCGCTTCTAGTGGCGGTTAAAACGCGGTAGACAGCGCGTACGTGCGTTTAAGCGGTGCTAGA
GCTGTCTACGACCAATTGAGCGGCCTCGGCACCGGGATGCGATTTTTTTTTTCATACTCGAGCATGCATT
TTTTTTTTCATGTGCCGGTCTCACACGTGCCTGGAGACTAGTAAGCGCTTCTAGTGGCGGTTAAAA
