>Addgene plasmid #163968 | Sticky-353e-3X | depositor partial sequence | sequence record 318164 | Three copies of Sticky-353e bp sequence is cloned into HindIII/EcoRI of pUC19
AAGCTTGGTACCGCTGCGAAAAAAAAAACGCATCCCGGTGCCGAGGCCGCTCAATTGGTCGTAGACAGCT
CTAGCACCGCTTAAACGCACGTACGCGCTGTCTACCGCGTTTTAACCGCCACTAGAAGCGCTTACTAGTC
TCCAGGCACGTGTGAGACCGGCACATGAAAAAAAAAATGCATGCTCGAGTATGAAAAAAAAAATCGCATC
CCGGTGCCGAGGCCGCTCAATTGGTCGTAGACAGCTCTAGCACCGCTTAAACGCACGTACGCGCTGTCTA
CCGCGTTTTAACCGCCACTAGAAGCGCTTACTAGTCTCCAGGCACGTGTGAGACCGGCACATGAAAAAAA
AAACGCAGCGGTACCGCTGCGAAAAAAAAAACGCATCCCGGTGCCGAGGCCGCTCAATTGGTCGTAGACA
GCTCTAGCACCGCTTAAACGCACGTACGCGCTGTCTACCGCGTTTTAACCGCCACTAGAAGCGCTTACTA
GTCTCCAGGCACGTGTGAGACCGGCACATGAAAAAAAAAATGCATGCTCGAGTATGAAAAAAAAAATCGC
ATCCCGGTGCCGAGGCCGCTCAATTGGTCGTAGACAGCTCTAGCACCGCTTAAACGCACGTACGCGCTGT
CTACCGCGTTTTAACCGCCACTAGAAGCGCTTACTAGTCTCCAGGCACGTGTGAGACCGGCACATGAAAA
AAAAAACGCAGCGGTACCGCTGCGAAAAAAAAAACGCATCCCGGTGCCGAGGCCGCTCAATTGGTCGTAG
ACAGCTCTAGCACCGCTTAAACGCACGTACGCGCTGTCTACCGCGTTTTAACCGCCACTAGAAGCGCTTA
CTAGTCTCCAGGCACGTGTGAGACCGGCACATGAAAAAAAAAATGCATGCTCGAGTATGAAAAAAAAAAT
CGCATCCCGGTGCCGAGGCCGCTCAATTGGTCGTAGACAGCTCTAGCACCGCTTAAACGCACGTACGCGC
TGTCTACCGCGTTTTAACCGCCACTAGAAGCGCTTACTAGTCTCCAGGCACGTGTGAGACCGGCACATGA
AAAAAAAAACGCAGCGGTACCGAATTC
